Addgene plasmid #160777: pLKO.1P DDX11_1
Purpose: Suppress DDX11
Depositing lab: Richard Possemato. Depositing organization: NYU Grossman School of Medicine. Publication: Hyperactive CDK2 Activity in Basal-like Breast Cancer Imposes a Genome Integrity Liability that Can Be Exploited by Targeting DNA Polymerase epsilon. Sviderskiy VO, Blumenberg L, Gorodetsky E, Karakousi TR, Hirsh N, Alvarez SW, Terzi EM, Kaparos E, Whiten GC, Ssebyala S, Tonzi P, Mir H, Neel BG, Huang TT, Adams S, Ruggles KV, Possemato R. Mol Cell. 2020 Oct 28. pii: S1097-2765(20)30723-1. doi: 10.1016/j.molcel.2020.10.016. PubMed 33152268.
Backbone
  Vector backbone: pLKO.1P
  Backbone manufacturer: The RNAi Consortium
  Backbone size w/o insert (bp): 7466
  Vector type: Lentiviral
  Selectable markers: Puromycin
Growth in bacteria
  Bacterial resistance: Ampicillin, 100 μg/mL
  Growth temperature: 37°C
  Growth strain: NEB Stable
  Copy number: High Copy
Gene/Insert
  Gene/Insert name: shDDX11_1
  gRNA/shRNA sequence: CGACTCCTTGAAACTGGAACT
  Species: H. sapiens (human)
  Cloning method: Restriction Enzyme; 5′ cloning site AgeI (unknown if destroyed); 3′ cloning site EcoRI (not destroyed)
  Sequencing primers: 5′ GCA TAT ACG ATA CAA GGC TGT TAG AG
Terms and licenses: Academic/Nonprofit Terms; Industry Terms: Not Available to Industry
How to cite: pLKO.1P DDX11_1 was a gift from Richard Possemato (Addgene plasmid # 160777 ; http://n2t.net/addgene:160777 ; RRID:Addgene_160777)
