[The description below was written by a language model from this plasmid's Addgene catalogue record and pLannotate feature annotations shown in this document.]
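Description:
pLKO.1P DDX11_1 is a lentiviral shRNA vector built on the pLKO.1P (puromycin) backbone from The RNAi Consortium, designed to suppress expression of human DDX11. The hairpin, shDDX11_1, was cloned by restriction enzyme cloning between the AgeI and EcoRI sites. That position lies directly downstream of the human U6 promoter, an RNA polymerase III promoter suited to producing short, defined transcripts that are processed into siRNA by the cellular RNAi machinery. The feature table does not annotate the hairpin itself, but it fits the unannotated gap between the U6 promoter and the cPPT/CTS element. A separate cassette, in which the human PGK promoter drives puromycin N-acetyltransferase, allows selection of stably transduced mammalian cells.

The viral framework has a third-generation, self-inactivating layout. An RSV enhancer/promoter fused to a truncated HIV-1 5' LTR drives transcription of the genomic RNA in packaging cells. It is followed by the Ψ packaging signal with a partial gag sequence, the Rev response element for Rev-dependent nuclear export, and the cPPT/CTS, which aids transduction. The ΔU3 3' LTR inactivates LTR promoter activity after integration. Because the structural and enzymatic viral genes are absent, particle production requires packaging and envelope functions supplied in trans.

Outside the LTRs are an SV40 poly(A) signal and SV40 origin, an f1 origin, remnants of lac elements with T7 and T3 promoters, and the bacterial maintenance functions: a high-copy ColE1/pUC-type origin and ampicillin resistance. The sequenced record is 7,084 nt, somewhat shorter than the listed backbone size without insert. This may reflect replacement of a stuffer fragment during cloning, though the record does not say so. The associated publication concerns genome integrity liabilities in basal-like breast cancer, which suggests the construct was used for DDX11 knockdown in that setting.
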