Features (pLannotate 1.2.2; 25 found; start..end, strand, type, name):
      1..241     +  promoter       U6 promoter: RNA polymerase III promoter for human U6 snRNA
    346..463     +  misc_feature   cPPT/CTS: central polypurine tract and central termination sequence of HIV-1
    512..1022    +  promoter       hPGK promoter: human phosphoglycerate kinase 1 promoter
   1044..1643    +  CDS            PuroR: puromycin N-acetyltransferase; pac from Streptomyces alboniger; confers resistance to puromycin
   1686..1769    +  CDS            nef (fragment): NEF_HV1Z2 - Experimental evidence at protein level: Swiss-Prot protein existence level 1. Extracellular Nef protein targets CD4(+) T-lymphocytes for apoptosis by interacting with CXCR4 surface receptors. From Human immunodeficiency virus type 1 group M subtype D (isolate Z2/CDC-Z34) (HIV-1).
   1771..2004    +  LTR            3' LTR (ΔU3): self-inactivating 3' long terminal repeat (LTR) from HIV-1
   2076..2197    +  polyA_signal   SV40 poly(A) signal: SV40 polyadenylation signal
   2237..2372    +  rep_origin     SV40 ori: SV40 origin of replication
   2393..2411    -  promoter       T7 promoter: promoter for bacteriophage T7 RNA polymerase
   2419..2574    +  CDS            lacZα (fragment): LacZα fragment of β-galactosidase; lacZ fragment
   2579..3007    +  rep_origin     f1 ori (sequence partly withheld): f1 bacteriophage origin of replication; arrow indicates direction of (+) strand synthesis
   3060..3164    +  promoter       AmpR promoter: bla
   3165..4025    +  CDS            AmpR: β-lactamase; bla; confers resistance to ampicillin, carbenicillin, and related antibiotics
   4196..4784    +  rep_origin     ori: high-copy-number ColE1/pMB1/pBR322/pUC origin of replication
   4967..5059    +  CDS            lacI (fragment): lac repressor; lacI; The lac repressor binds to the lac operator to inhibit transcription in E. coli. This inhibition can be relieved by adding lactose or isopropyl-β-D-thiogalactopyranoside (IPTG).
   5072..5093    +  protein_bind   CAP binding site: CAP binding activates transcription in the presence of cAMP. E. coli catabolite activator protein
   5108..5138    +  promoter       lac promoter: promoter for the E. coli lac operon
   5146..5162    +  protein_bind   lac operator: The lac repressor binds to the lac operator to inhibit transcription in E. coli. This inhibition can be relieved by adding lactose or isopropyl-β-D-thiogalactopyranoside (IPTG). lac repressor encoded by lacI
   5207..5225    +  promoter       T3 promoter: promoter for bacteriophage T3 RNA polymerase
   5253..5479    +  promoter       RSV promoter: Rous sarcoma virus enhancer/promoter
   5480..5660    +  LTR            5' LTR (truncated): truncated 5' long terminal repeat (LTR) from HIV-1
   5707..5832    +  misc_feature   HIV-1 Ψ: packaging signal of human immunodeficiency virus type 1
   5816..6179    +  CDS            HIV-1 gag (fragment): gag protein from human immunodeficiency virus 1; gag
   6325..6558    +  misc_feature   RRE: The Rev response element (RRE) of HIV-1 allows for Rev-dependent mRNA export from the nucleus to the cytoplasm.
   6935..7035    +  CDS            Rev (fragment): human immunodeficiency virus 1 (HIV-1) Rev protein; rev; enhances nuclear export of unspliced and incompletely spliced viral mRNAs
>Addgene plasmid #160777 | pLKO.1P DDX11_1 | addgene full sequence | sequence record 315621 | Addgene NGS Result
GAGGGCCTATTTCCCATGATTCCTTCATATTTGCATATACGATACAAGGCTGTTAGAGAGATAATTGGAA
TTAATTTGACTGTAAACACAAAGATATTAGTACAAAATACGTGACGTAGAAAGTAATAATTTCTTGGGTA
GTTTGCAGTTTTAAAATTATGTTTTAAAATGGACTATCATATGCTTACCGTAACTTGAAAGTATTTCGAT
TTCTTGGCTTTATATATCTTGTGGAAAGGACGAAACACCGGCGACTCCTTGAAACTGGAACTCTCGAGAG
TTCCAGTTTCAAGGAGTCGTTTTTGAATTCTCGACCTCGAGACAAATGGCAGTATTCATCCACAATTTTA
AAAGAAAAGGGGGGATTGGGGGGTACAGTGCAGGGGAAAGAATAGTAGACATAATAGCAACAGACATACA
AACTAAAGAATTACAAAAACAAATTACAAAAATTCAAAATTTTCGGGTTTATTACAGGGACAGCAGAGAT
CCACTTTGGCCGCGGCTCGAGGGGGTTGGGGTTGCGCCTTTTCCAAGGCAGCCCTGGGTTTGCGCAGGGA
CGCGGCTGCTCTGGGCGTGGTTCCGGGAAACGCAGCGGCGCCGACCCTGGGTCTCGCACATTCTTCACGT
CCGTTCGCAGCGTCACCCGGATCTTCGCCGCTACCCTTGTGGGCCCCCCGGCGACGCTTCCTGCTCCGCC
CCTAAGTCGGGAAGGTTCCTTGCGGTTCGCGGCGTGCCGGACGTGACAAACGGAAGCCGCACGTCTCACT
AGTACCCTCGCAGACGGACAGCGCCAGGGAGCAATGGCAGCGCGCCGACCGCGATGGGCTGTGGCCAATA
GCGGCTGCTCAGCAGGGCGCGCCGAGAGCAGCGGCCGGGAAGGGGCGGTGCGGGAGGCGGGGTGTGGGGC
GGTAGTGTGGGCCCTGTTCCTGCCCGCGCGGTGTTCCGCATTCTGCAAGCCTCCGGAGCGCACGTCGGCA
GTCGGCTCCCTCGTTGACCGAATCACCGACCTCTCTCCCCAGGGGGATCCACCGGAGCTTACCATGACCG
AGTACAAGCCCACGGTGCGCCTCGCCACCCGCGACGACGTCCCCAGGGCCGTACGCACCCTCGCCGCCGC
GTTCGCCGACTACCCCGCCACGCGCCACACCGTCGATCCGGACCGCCACATCGAGCGGGTCACCGAGCTG
CAAGAACTCTTCCTCACGCGCGTCGGGCTCGACATCGGCAAGGTGTGGGTCGCGGACGACGGCGCCGCGG
TGGCGGTCTGGACCACGCCGGAGAGCGTCGAAGCGGGGGCGGTGTTCGCCGAGATCGGCCCGCGCATGGC
CGAGTTGAGCGGTTCCCGGCTGGCCGCGCAGCAACAGATGGAAGGCCTCCTGGCGCCGCACCGGCCCAAG
GAGCCCGCGTGGTTCCTGGCCACCGTCGGCGTCTCGCCCGACCACCAGGGCAAGGGTCTGGGCAGCGCCG
TCGTGCTCCCCGGAGTGGAGGCGGCCGAGCGCGCCGGGGTGCCCGCCTTCCTGGAGACCTCCGCGCCCCG
CAACCTCCCCTTCTACGAGCGGCTCGGCTTCACCGTCACCGCCGACGTCGAGGTGCCCGAAGGACCGCGC
ACCTGGTGCATGACCCGCAAGCCCGGTGCCTGACGCCCGCCCCACGACCCGCAGCGCCCGACCGAAAGGA
GCGCACGACCCCATGCATCGGTACCTTTAAGACCAATGACTTACAAGGCAGCTGTAGATCTTAGCCACTT
TTTAAAAGAAAAGGGGGGACTGGAAGGGCTAATTCACTCCCAACGAAGACAAGATCTGCTTTTTGCTTGT
ACTGGGTCTCTCTGGTTAGACCAGATCTGAGCCTGGGAGCTCTCTGGCTAACTAGGGAACCCACTGCTTA
AGCCTCAATAAAGCTTGCCTTGAGTGCTTCAAGTAGTGTGTGCCCGTCTGTTGTGTGACTCTGGTAACTA
GAGATCCCTCAGACCCTTTTAGTCAGTGTGGAAAATCTCTAGCAGTAGTAGTTCATGTCATCTTATTATT
CAGTATTTATAACTTGCAAAGAAATGAATATCAGAGAGTGAGAGGAACTTGTTTATTGCAGCTTATAATG
GTTACAAATAAAGCAATAGCATCACAAATTTCACAAATAAAGCATTTTTTTCACTGCATTCTAGTTGTGG
TTTGTCCAAACTCATCAATGTATCTTATCATGTCTGGCTCTAGCTATCCCGCCCCTAACTCCGCCCATCC
CGCCCCTAACTCCGCCCAGTTCCGCCCATTCTCCGCCCCATGGCTGACTAATTTTTTTTATTTATGCAGA
GGCCGAGGCCGCCTCGGCCTCTGAGCTATTCCAGAAGTAGTGAGGAGGCTTTTTTGGAGGCCTAGGGACG
TACCCAATTCGCCCTATAGTGAGTCGTATTACGCGCGCTCACTGGCCGTCGTTTTACAACGTCGTGACTG
GGAAAACCCTGGCGTTACCCAACTTAATCGCCTTGCAGCACATCCCCCTTTCGCCAGCTGGCGTAATAGC
GAAGAGGCCCGCACCGATCGCCCTTCCCAACAGTTGCGCAGCCTGAATGGCGAATGGG
[124 nt withheld, positions 2579-2702]
C
[91 nt withheld, positions 2704-2794]
A
[49 nt withheld, positions 2796-2844]
CCTTTGACGTTGGAGTCCACGTTCTTT
[37 nt withheld, positions 2872-2908]
ACCCTATCTCGGTCTATTCTTTTGATTTATAAGGGATTTTGCCGATTTCGGCCTATTGGTTAAAAAATGA
GCTGATTTAACAAAAATTTAACGCGAATTTTAACAAAATATTAACGCTTACAATTTAGGTGGCACTTTTC
GGGGAAATGTGCGCGGAACCCCTATTTGTTTATTTTTCTAAATACATTCAAATATGTATCCGCTCATGAG
ACAATAACCCTGATAAATGCTTCAATAATATTGAAAAAGGAAGAGTATGAGTATTCAACATTTCCGTGTC
GCCCTTATTCCCTTTTTTGCGGCATTTTGCCTTCCTGTTTTTGCTCACCCAGAAACGCTGGTGAAAGTAA
AAGATGCTGAAGATCAGTTGGGTGCACGAGTGGGTTACATCGAACTGGATCTCAACAGCGGTAAGATCCT
TGAGAGTTTTCGCCCCGAAGAACGTTTTCCAATGATGAGCACTTTTAAAGTTCTGCTATGTGGCGCGGTA
TTATCCCGTATTGACGCCGGGCAAGAGCAACTCGGTCGCCGCATACACTATTCTCAGAATGACTTGGTTG
AGTACTCACCAGTCACAGAAAAGCATCTTACGGATGGCATGACAGTAAGAGAATTATGCAGTGCTGCCAT
AACCATGAGTGATAACACTGCGGCCAACTTACTTCTGACAACGATCGGAGGACCGAAGGAGCTAACCGCT
TTTTTGCACAACATGGGGGATCATGTAACTCGCCTTGATCGTTGGGAACCGGAGCTGAATGAAGCCATAC
CAAACGACGAGCGTGACACCACGATGCCTGTAGCAATGGCAACAACGTTGCGCAAACTATTAACTGGCGA
ACTACTTACTCTAGCTTCCCGGCAACAATTAATAGACTGGATGGAGGCGGATAAAGTTGCAGGACCACTT
CTGCGCTCGGCCCTTCCGGCTGGCTGGTTTATTGCTGATAAATCTGGAGCCGGTGAGCGTGGGTCTCGCG
GTATCATTGCAGCACTGGGGCCAGATGGTAAGCCCTCCCGTATCGTAGTTATCTACACGACGGGGAGTCA
GGCAACTATGGATGAACGAAATAGACAGATCGCTGAGATAGGTGCCTCACTGATTAAGCATTGGTAACTG
TCAGACCAAGTTTACTCATATATACTTTAGATTGATTTAAAACTTCATTTTTAATTTAAAAGGATCTAGG
TGAAGATCCTTTTTGATAATCTCATGACCAAAATCCCTTAACGTGAGTTTTCGTTCCACTGAGCGTCAGA
CCCCGTAGAAAAGATCAAAGGATCTTCTTGAGATCCTTTTTTTCTGCGCGTAATCTGCTGCTTGCAAACA
AAAAAACCACCGCTACCAGCGGTGGTTTGTTTGCCGGATCAAGAGCTACCAACTCTTTTTCCGAAGGTAA
CTGGCTTCAGCAGAGCGCAGATACCAAATACTGTTCTTCTAGTGTAGCCGTAGTTAGGCCACCACTTCAA
GAACTCTGTAGCACCGCCTACATACCTCGCTCTGCTAATCCTGTTACCAGTGGCTGCTGCCAGTGGCGAT
AAGTCGTGTCTTACCGGGTTGGACTCAAGACGATAGTTACCGGATAAGGCGCAGCGGTCGGGCTGAACGG
GGGGTTCGTGCACACAGCCCAGCTTGGAGCGAACGACCTACACCGAACTGAGATACCTACAGCGTGAGCT
ATGAGAAAGCGCCACGCTTCCCGAAGGGAGAAAGGCGGACAGGTATCCGGTAAGCGGCAGGGTCGGAACA
GGAGAGCGCACGAGGGAGCTTCCAGGGGGAAACGCCTGGTATCTTTATAGTCCTGTCGGGTTTCGCCACC
TCTGACTTGAGCGTCGATTTTTGTGATGCTCGTCAGGGGGGCGGAGCCTATGGAAAAACGCCAGCAACGC
GGCCTTTTTACGGTTCCTGGCCTTTTGCTGGCCTTTTGCTCACATGTTCTTTCCTGCGTTATCCCCTGAT
TCTGTGGATAACCGTATTACCGCCTTTGAGTGAGCTGATACCGCTCGCCGCAGCCGAACGACCGAGCGCA
GCGAGTCAGTGAGCGAGGAAGCGGAAGAGCGCCCAATACGCAAACCGCCTCTCCCCGCGCGTTGGCCGAT
TCATTAATGCAGCTGGCACGACAGGTTTCCCGACTGGAAAGCGGGCAGTGAGCGCAACGCAATTAATGTG
AGTTAGCTCACTCATTAGGCACCCCAGGCTTTACACTTTATGCTTCCGGCTCGTATGTTGTGTGGAATTG
TGAGCGGATAACAATTTCACACAGGAAACAGCTATGACCATGATTACGCCAAGCGCGCAATTAACCCTCA
CTAAAGGGAACAAAAGCTGGAGCTGCAAGCTTAATGTAGTCTTATGCAATACTCTTGTAGTCTTGCAACA
TGGTAACGATGAGTTAGCAACATGCCTTACAAGGAGAGAAAAAGCACCGTGCATGCCGATTGGTGGAAGT
AAGGTGGTACGATCGTGCCTTATTAGGAAGGCAACAGACGGGTCTGACATGGATTGGACGAACCACTGAA
TTGCCGCATTGCAGAGATATTGTATTTAAGTGCCTAGCTCGATACATAAACGGGTCTCTCTGGTTAGACC
AGATCTGAGCCTGGGAGCTCTCTGGCTAACTAGGGAACCCACTGCTTAAGCCTCAATAAAGCTTGCCTTG
AGTGCTTCAAGTAGTGTGTGCCCGTCTGTTGTGTGACTCTGGTAACTAGAGATCCCTCAGACCCTTTTAG
TCAGTGTGGAAAATCTCTAGCAGTGGCGCCCGAACAGGGACTTGAAAGCGAAAGGGAAACCAGAGGAGCT
CTCTCGACGCAGGACTCGGCTTGCTGAAGCGCGCACGGCAAGAGGCGAGGGGCGGCGACTGGTGAGTACG
CCAAAAATTTTGACTAGCGGAGGCTAGAAGGAGAGAGATGGGTGCGAGAGCGTCAGTATTAAGCGGGGGA
GAATTAGATCGCGATGGGAAAAAATTCGGTTAAGGCCAGGGGGAAAGAAAAAATATAAATTAAAACATAT
AGTATGGGCAAGCAGGGAGCTAGAACGATTCGCAGTTAATCCTGGCCTGTTAGAAACATCAGAAGGCTGT
AGACAAATACTGGGACAGCTACAACCATCCCTTCAGACAGGATCAGAAGAACTTAGATCATTATATAATA
CAGTAGCAACCCTCTATTGTGTGCATCAAAGGATAGAGATAAAAGACACCAAGGAAGCTTTAGACAAGAT
AGAGGAAGAGCAAAACAAAAGTAAGACCACCGCACAGCAAGCGGCCGCTGATCTTCAGACCTGGAGGAGG
AGATATGAGGGACAATTGGAGAAGTGAATTATATAAATATAAAGTAGTAAAAATTGAACCATTAGGAGTA
GCACCCACCAAGGCAAAGAGAAGAGTGGTGCAGAGAGAAAAAAGAGCAGTGGGAATAGGAGCTTTGTTCC
TTGGGTTCTTGGGAGCAGCAGGAAGCACTATGGGCGCAGCGTCAATGACGCTGACGGTACAGGCCAGACA
ATTATTGTCTGGTATAGTGCAGCAGCAGAACAATTTGCTGAGGGCTATTGAGGCGCAACAGCATCTGTTG
CAACTCACAGTCTGGGGCATCAAGCAGCTCCAGGCAAGAATCCTGGCTGTGGAAAGATACCTAAAGGATC
AACAGCTCCTGGGGATTTGGGGTTGCTCTGGAAAACTCATTTGCACCACTGCTGTGCCTTGGAATGCTAG
TTGGAGTAATAAATCTCTGGAACAGATTTGGAATCACACGACCTGGATGGAGTGGGACAGAGAAATTAAC
AATTACACAAGCTTAATACACTCCTTAATTGAAGAATCGCAAAACCAGCAAGAAAAGAATGAACAAGAAT
TATTGGAATTAGATAAATGGGCAAGTTTGTGGAATTGGTTTAACATAACAAATTGGCTGTGGTATATAAA
ATTATTCATAATGATAGTAGGAGGCTTGGTAGGTTTAAGAATAGTTTTTGCTGTACTTTCTATAGTGAAT
AGAGTTAGGCAGGGATATTCACCATTATCGTTTCAGACCCACCTCCCAACCCCGAGGGGACCCGACAGGC
CCGAAGGAATAGAAGAAGAAGGTGGAGAGAGAGACAGAGACAGATCCATTCGATTAGTGAACGGATCTCG
ACGGTATCGATCACGAGACTAGCCTCGAGCGGCCGCCCCCTTCACC
